>Addgene plasmid #166838 | pRS405 VAC8-C4A,C5A,C7A-GFP | addgene full sequence | sequence record 329326 | Addgene NGS Result
AAGGCAATAATATTAGGTATGTAGATATACTAGAAGTTCTCCTCGACCGGTCGATATGCGGTGTGAAATA
CCGCACAGATGCGTAAGGAGAAAATACCGCATCAGGAAATTGTAAGCGTTAATATTTTGTTAAAATTCGC
GTTAAATTTTTGTTAAATCAGCTCATTTTTTAACCAATAGGCCGAAATCGGCAAAATCCCTTATAAATCA
AAAGAATAGACCGAGATAGGGT
[37 nt withheld, positions 233-269]
AAAGAACGTGGACTCCAACGTCAAAGG
[49 nt withheld, positions 297-345]
T
[91 nt withheld, positions 347-437]
G
[124 nt withheld, positions 439-562]
CCATTCGCCATTCAGGCTGCGCAACTGTTGGGAAGGGCGATCGGTGCGGGCCTCTTCGCTATTACGCCAG
CTGGCGAAAGGGGGATGTGCTGCAAGGCGATTAAGTTGGGTAACGCCAGGGTTTTCCCAGTCACGACGTT
GTAAAACGACGGCCAGTGAGCGCGCGTAATACGACTCACTATAGGGCGAATTGGGTACCGAGGACTCAAA
ACGAAAAGGAAAAAAATACGAGTGGAAAGAAAAAATGAACCCTTTCCAGTAATTGATAATAATACAATCA
TTCATTATTAGAAATATATTAGTTCTCAATTCAAGGCAGAATAGTGCTGTCATTGTGATCAAATTTTTGT
GTGAGTCTGCTTTGCTTTCTGTTTTTTTTTGTTGACTCGCTGTTCAATCTCCTACTTTTCCTTTTGTTGT
TAAAATAAGGTATTATATATTTATACAACCCTATAAAAAGCAATTAGCCAATTTCCAATCCTACGAAGAC
AGGAACTGAGCAAACTATAAGGGTGTTCTTTCTTCTGTACTATATATACATTTGCAACTATGGGTTCAGC
TGCTAGTGCCTTGAAAGATTCTTCAGACGAGGCCAGTGTCTCACCAATTGCCGATAATGAAAGAGAAGCG
GTGACTTTATTACTAGGGTATTTGGAGGATAAAGACCAATTAGACTTTTACTCTGGTGGTCCACTAAAGG
CCCTAACTACTTTGGTGTATTCAGATAATCTAAATTTGCAAAGGAGCGCCGCTCTGGCATTCGCAGAAAT
TACTGAAAAATACGTCCGTCAGGTCTCTAGAGAGGTACTGGAACCCATCTTAATATTATTACAAAGCCAA
GATCCACAGATTCAAGTGGCCGCTTGTGCAGCCTTGGGTAATTTGGCCGTTAATAATGAAAATAAATTAT
TAATTGTGGAAATGGGAGGCTTAGAGCCATTAATAAACCAAATGATGGGTGACAATGTAGAAGTTCAATG
TAATGCTGTTGGATGCATTACCAATTTAGCCACAAGGGATGACAATAAACATAAGATTGCTACTTCTGGT
GCTTTAATTCCATTGACTAAGCTAGCTAAATCCAAACATATAAGAGTTCAGAGAAATGCTACAGGTGCAT
TATTAAATATGACACATTCTGAGGAAAATAGAAAAGAATTGGTTAATGCAGGTGCTGTGCCTGTATTGGT
ATCTTTACTGTCGTCCACCGATCCTGATGTTCAGTACTATTGTACTACTGCTTTATCAAATATAGCAGTG
GATGAAGCCAATCGCAAGAAGTTGGCTCAAACTGAGCCAAGATTGGTTTCCAAATTGGTTAGTCTGATGG
ATTCTCCATCTTCAAGGGTAAAATGTCAAGCTACTTTGGCTTTACGAAACCTAGCGTCCGATACAAGCTA
CCAATTAGAAATTGTAAGGGCTGGTGGGTTGCCTCATTTGGTAAAGTTGATTCAAAGTGATTCTATACCA
CTGGTTTTGGCTAGTGTGGCATGCATTAGAAACATTTCTATTCACCCTCTAAATGAAGGTTTAATTGTTG
ATGCAGGTTTCTTAAAACCATTAGTAAGATTGTTGGACTATAAGGATTCAGAAGAAATTCAATGTCACGC
CGTATCTACTTTGAGAAATTTGGCTGCATCATCTGAAAAAAACAGAAAAGAGTTCTTCGAAAGTGGTGCT
GTCGAAAAATGTAAGGAACTGGCTCTAGATTCACCTGTTAGTGTTCAAAGTGAAATTTCCGCATGTTTTG
CTATTTTAGCCCTAGCAGATGTCTCCAAATTGGATCTACTGGAAGCAAATATCTTAGATGCTTTAATCCC
TATGACTTTTTCCCAGAACCAAGAAGTTTCTGGTAATGCTGCTGCTGCTTTGGCAAATCTATGTTCAAGA
GTGAATAATTATACAAAAATTATTGAAGCATGGGATCGTCCGAATGAAGGCATTCGTGGATTTCTGATTA
GATTTTTGAAAAGTGACTATGCTACCTTTGAACACATTGCGCTATGGACAATTTTACAATTGCTAGAAAG
TCATAATGATAAAGTGGAAGATTTGGTTAAAAATGATGACGACATCATTAACGGAGTGAGAAAAATGGCA
GATGTGACCTTTGAGCGTTTACAAAGATCAGGAATTGATGTTAAAAATCCGGGGAGCAACAACAATCCAA
GCTCGAATGATAACAACAGTAATAACAATGACACAGGATCTGAACATCAACCTGTAGAGGATGCAAGTTT
GGAATTGTATAATATTACTCAACAGATTTTACAATTTTTACATCGGATCCCCGGGTTAATTAATTCGCGA
ATTCGGGGAGGCGGAGGTGGAGCTAGCAAAGGAGAAGAACTCTTCACTGGAGTTGTCCCAATTCTTGTTG
AATTAGATGGTGATGTTAACGGCCACAAGTTCTCTGTCAGTGGAGAGGGTGAAGGTGATGCAACATACGG
AAAACTTACCCTGAAGTTCATCTGCACTACTGGCAAACTGCCTGTTCCATGGCCAACACTAGTCACTACT
CTGTGCTATGGTGTTCAATGCTTTTCAAGATACCCGGATCATATGAAACGGCATGACTTTTTCAAGAGTG
CCATGCCCGAAGGTTATGTACAGGAAAGGACCATCTTCTTCAAAGATGACGGCAACTACAAGACACGTGC
TGAAGTCAAGTTTGAAGGTGATACCCTTGTTAATAGAATCGAGTTAAAAGGTATTGACTTCAAGGAAGAT
GGCAACATTCTGGGACACAAATTGGAATACAACTATAACTCACACAATGTATACATCATGGCAGACAAAC
AAAAGAATGGAATCAAAGTGAACTTCAAGACCCGCCACAACATTGAAGATGGAAGCGTTCAACTAGCAGA
CCATTATCAACAAAATACTCCAATTGGCGATGGCCCTGTCCTTTTACCAGACAACCATTACCTGTCCACA
CAATCTGCCCTTTCGAAAGATCCCAACGAAAAGAGAGACCACATGGTCCTTCTTGAGTTTGTAACAGCTG
CTGGGATTACACATGGCATGGATGAACTGTACAACATCGATTGAGGCGCGCCACTTCTAAATAAGCGAAT
TTCTTATGATTTATGATTTTTATTATTAAATAAGTTATAAAAAAAATAAGTGTATACAAATTTTAAAGTG
ACTCTTAGGTTTTAAAACGAAAATTCTTATTCTTGAGTAACTCTTTCCTGTAGGTCAGGTTGCTTTCTCC
CCTTTAGTGAGGGTTAATTGCGCGCTTGGCGTAATCATGGTCATAGCTGTTTCCTGTGTGAAATTGTTAT
CCGCTCACAATTCCACACAACATACGAGCCGGAAGCATAAAGTGTAAAGCCTGGGGTGCCTAATGAGTGA
GCTAACTCACATTAATTGCGTTGCGCTCACTGCCCGCTTTCCAGTCGGGAAACCTGTCGTGCCAGCTGCA
TTAATGAATCGGCCAACGCGCGGGGAGAGGCGGTTTGCGTATTGGGCGCTCTTCCGCTTCCTCGCTCACT
GACTCGCTGCGCTCGGTCGTTCGGCTGCGGCGAGCGGTATCAGCTCACTCAAAGGCGGTAATACGGTTAT
CCACAGAATCAGGGGATAACGCAGGAAAGAACATGTGAGCAAAAGGCCAGCAAAAGGCCAGGAACCGTAA
AAAGGCCGCGTTGCTGGCGTTTTTCCATAGGCTCCGCCCCCCTGACGAGCATCACAAAAATCGACGCTCA
AGTCAGAGGTGGCGAAACCCGACAGGACTATAAAGATACCAGGCGTTTCCCCCTGGAAGCTCCCTCGTGC
GCTCTCCTGTTCCGACCCTGCCGCTTACCGGATACCTGTCCGCCTTTCTCCCTTCGGGAAGCGTGGCGCT
TTCTCATAGCTCACGCTGTAGGTATCTCAGTTCGGTGTAGGTCGTTCGCTCCAAGCTGGGCTGTGTGCAC
GAACCCCCCGTTCAGCCCGACCGCTGCGCCTTATCCGGTAACTATCGTCTTGAGTCCAACCCGGTAAGAC
ACGACTTATCGCCACTGGCAGCAGCCACTGGTAACAGGATTAGCAGAGCGAGGTATGTAGGCGGTGCTAC
AGAGTTCTTGAAGTGGTGGCCTAACTACGGCTACACTAGAAGAACAGTATTTGGTATCTGCGCTCTGCTG
AAGCCAGTTACCTTCGGAAAAAGAGTTGGTAGCTCTTGATCCGGCAAACAAACCACCGCTGGTAGCGGTG
GTTTTTTTGTTTGCAAGCAGCAGATTACGCGCAGAAAAAAAGGATCTCAAGAAGATCCTTTGATCTTTTC
TACGGGGTCTGACGCTCAGTGGAACGAAAACTCACGTTAAGGGATTTTGGTCATGAGATTATCAAAAAGG
ATCTTCACCTAGATCCTTTTAAATTAAAAATGAAGTTTTAAATCAATCTAAAGTATATATGAGTAAACTT
GGTCTGACAGTTACCAATGCTTAATCAGTGAGGCACCTATCTCAGCGATCTGTCTATTTCGTTCATCCAT
AGTTGCCTGACTCCCCGTCGTGTAGATAACTACGATACGGGAGGGCTTACCATCTGGCCCCAGTGCTGCA
ATGATACCGCGAGACCCACGCTCACCGGCTCCAGATTTATCAGCAATAAACCAGCCAGCCGGAAGGGCCG
AGCGCAGAAGTGGTCCTGCAACTTTATCCGCCTCCATCCAGTCTATTAATTGTTGCCGGGAAGCTAGAGT
AAGTAGTTCGCCAGTTAATAGTTTGCGCAACGTTGTTGCCATTGCTACAGGCATCGTGGTGTCACGCTCG
TCGTTTGGTATGGCTTCATTCAGCTCCGGTTCCCAACGATCAAGGCGAGTTACATGATCCCCCATGTTGT
GCAAAAAAGCGGTTAGCTCCTTCGGTCCTCCGATCGTTGTCAGAAGTAAGTTGGCCGCAGTGTTATCACT
CATGGTTATGGCAGCACTGCATAATTCTCTTACTGTCATGCCATCCGTAAGATGCTTTTCTGTGACTGGT
GAGTACTCAACCAAGTCATTCTGAGAATAGTGTATGCGGCGACCGAGTTGCTCTTGCCCGGCGTCAATAC
GGGATAATACCGCGCCACATAGCAGAACTTTAAAAGTGCTCATCATTGGAAAACGTTCTTCGGGGCGAAA
ACTCTCAAGGATCTTACCGCTGTTGAGATCCAGTTCGATGTAACCCACTCGTGCACCCAACTGATCTTCA
GCATCTTTTACTTTCACCAGCGTTTCTGGGTGAGCAAAAACAGGAAGGCAAAATGCCGCAAAAAAGGGAA
TAAGGGCGACACGGAAATGTTGAATACTCATACTCTTCCTTTTTCAATATTATTGAAGCATTTATCAGGG
TTATTGTCTCATGAGCGGATACATATTTGAATGTATTTAGAAAAATAAACAAATAGGGGTTCCGCGCACA
TTTCCCCGAAAAGTGCCACCTGACGTCTAAGAAACCATTATTATCATGACATTAACCTATAAAAATAGGC
GTATCACGAGGCCCTTTCGTCTCGCGCGTTTCGGTGATGACGGTGAAAACCTCTGACACATGCAGCTCCC
GGAGACGGTCACAGCTTGTCTGTAAGCGGATGCCGGGAGCAGACAAGCCCGTCAGGGCGCGTCAGCGGGT
GTTGGCGGGTGTCGGGGCTGGCTTAACTATGCGGCATCAGAGCAGATTGTACTGAGAGTGCACCATATCG
ACTACGTCGTTAAGGCCGTTTCTGACAGAGTAAAATTCTTGAGGGAACTTTCACCATTATGGGAAATGGT
TCAAGAAGGTATTGACTTAAACTCCATCAAATGGTCAGGTCATTGAGTGTTTTTTATTTGTTGTATTTTT
TTTTTTTTAGAGAAAATCCTCCAATATATAAATTAGGAATCATAGTTTCATGATTTTCTGTTACACCTAA
CTTTTTGTGTGGTGCCCTCCTCCTTGTCAATATTAATGTTAAAGTGCAATTCTTTTTCCTTATCACGTTG
AGCCATTAGTATCAATTTGCTTACCTGTATTCCTTTACATCCTCCTTTTTCTCCTTCTTGATAAATGTAT
GTAGATTGCGTATATAGTTTCGTCTACCCTATGAACATATTCCATTTTGTAATTTCGTGTCGTTTCTATT
ATGAATTTCATTTATAAAGTTTATGTACAAATATCATAAAAAAAGAGAATCTTTTTAAGCAAGGATTTTC
TTAACTTCTTCGGCGACAGCATCACCGACTTCGGTGGTACTGTTGGAACCACCTAAATCACCAGTTCTGA
TACCTGCATCCAAAACCTTTTTAACTGCATCTTCAATGGCCTTACCTTCTTCAGGCAAGTTCAATGACAA
TTTCAACATCATTGCAGCAGACAAGATAGTGGCGATAGGGTTGACCTTATTCTTTGGCAAATCTGGAGCA
GAACCGTGGCATGGTTCGTACAAACCAAATGCGGTGTTCTTGTCTGGCAAAGAGGCCAAGGACGCAGATG
GCAACAAACCCAAGGAACCTGGGATAACGGAGGCTTCATCGGAGATGATATCACCAAACATGTTGCTGGT
GATTATAATACCATTTAGGTGGGTTGGGTTCTTAACTAGGATCATGGCGGCAGAATCAATCAATTGATGT
TGAACCTTCAATGTAGGGAATTCGTTCTTGATGGTTTCCTCCACAGTTTTTCTCCATAATCTTGAAGAGG
CCAAAACATTAGCTTTATCCAAGGACCAAATAGGCAATGGTGGCTCATGTTGTAGGGCCATGAAAGCGGC
CATTCTTGTGATTCTTTGCACTTCTGGAACGGTGTATTGTTCACTATCCCAAGCGACACCATCACCATCG
TCTTCCTTTCTCTTACCAAAGTAAATACCTCCCACTAATTCTCTGACAACAACGAAGTCAGTACCTTTAG
CAAATTGTGGCTTGATTGGAGATAAGTCTAAAAGAGAGTCGGATGCAAAGTTACATGGTCTTAAGTTGGC
GTACAATTGAAGTTCTTTACGGATTTTTAGTAAACCTTGTTCAGGTCTAACACTACCGGTACCCCATTTA
GGACCACCCACAGCACCTAACAAAACGGCATCAGCCTTCTTGGAGGCTTCCAGCGCCTCATCTGGAAGTG
GAACACCTGTAGCATCGATAGCAGCACCACCAATTAAATGATTTTCGAAATCGAACTTGACATTGGAACG
AACATCAGAAATAGCTTTAAGAACCTTAATGGCTTCGGCTGTGATTTCTTGACCAACGTGGTCACCTGGC
AAAACGACGATCTTCTTAGGGGCAGACATTAGAATGGTATATCCTTGAAATATATATATATATATTGCTG
AAATGTAAAAGGTAAGAAAAGTTAGAAAGTAAGACGATTGCTAACCACCTATTGGAAAAAACAATAGGTC
CTTAAATAATATTGTCAACTTCAAGTATTGTGATGCAAGCATTTAGTCATGAACGCTTCTCTATTCTATA
TGAAAAGCCGGTTCCGGCGCTCTCACCTTTCCTTTTTCTCCCAATTTTTCAGTTGAAAAAGGTATATGCG
TCAGGCGACCTCTGAAATTAACAAAAAATTTCCAGTCATCGAATTTGATTCTGTGCGATAGCGCCCCTGT
GTGTTCTCGTTATGTTGAGGAAAAAAATAATGGTTGCTAAGAGATTCGAACTCTTGCATCTTACGATACC
TGAGTATTCCCACAGTTAACTGCGGTCAAGATATTTCTTGAATCAGGCGCCTTAGACCGCTCGGCCAAAC
AACCAATTACTTGTTGAGAAATAGAGTATAATTATCCTATAAATATAACGTTTTTGAACACACATGAACA
AGGAAGTACAGGACAATTGATTTTGAAGAGAATGTGGATTTTGATGTAATTGTTGGGATTCCATTTTTAA
T
Features (pLannotate 1.2.2; 22 found; start..end, strand, type, name):
     54..106     +  misc_feature   bom (fragment): basis of mobility region from pBR322
    134..562     -  rep_origin     f1 ori (sequence partly withheld): f1 bacteriophage origin of replication; arrow indicates direction of (+) strand synthesis
    566..721     -  CDS            lacZα (fragment): LacZα fragment of β-galactosidase; lacZ fragment
    729..747     +  promoter       T7 promoter: promoter for bacteriophage T7 RNA polymerase
    761..895     -  CDS            YEB4_YEAST (fragment): Experimental evidence at protein level: Swiss-Prot protein existence level 1. From Saccharomyces cerevisiae (strain ATCC 204508 / S288c) (Baker's yeast).
   1112..2845    +  CDS            VAC8: VAC8_YEAST - Also known as YEB3. Experimental evidence at protein level: Swiss-Prot protein existence level 1. Functions in both vacuole inheritance and protein targeting from the cytoplasm to vacuole. From Saccharomyces cerevisiae (strain ATCC 204508 / S288c) (Baker's yeast).
   2894..3607    +  CDS            sg25: sg25 is a basic (constitutively fluorescent) green fluorescent protein published in 1997, derived from Aequorea victoria.
   3637..3781    +  terminator     ADH1 terminator (fragment): S. cerevisiae ADH1; transcription terminator for the S. cerevisiae alcohol dehydrogenase 1 (ADH1) gene
   3783..3801    -  promoter       T3 promoter: promoter for bacteriophage T3 RNA polymerase
   3846..3862    -  protein_bind   lac operator: The lac repressor binds to the lac operator to inhibit transcription in E. coli. This inhibition can be relieved by adding lactose or isopropyl-β-D-thiogalactopyranoside (IPTG). lac repressor encoded by lacI
   3870..3900    -  promoter       lac promoter: promoter for the E. coli lac operon
   3915..3936    -  protein_bind   CAP binding site: CAP binding activates transcription in the presence of cAMP. E. coli catabolite activator protein
   3949..4041    -  CDS            lacI (fragment): lac repressor; lacI; The lac repressor binds to the lac operator to inhibit transcription in E. coli. This inhibition can be relieved by adding lactose or isopropyl-β-D-thiogalactopyranoside (IPTG).
   4224..4812    -  rep_origin     ori: high-copy-number ColE1/pMB1/pBR322/pUC origin of replication
   4983..5843    -  CDS            AmpR: β-lactamase; bla; confers resistance to ampicillin, carbenicillin, and related antibiotics
   5844..5948    -  promoter       AmpR promoter: bla
   6043..6078    +  CDS            rop (fragment): Rop protein, which maintains plasmids at low copy number; rop
   6180..6230    +  misc_feature   bom (fragment): basis of mobility region from pBR322
   6229..6345    +  CDS            NFS1 (fragment): NFS1_YEAST - Also known as SPL1 From Saccharomyces cerevisiae (strain ATCC 204508 / S288c) (Baker's yeast).
   6707..7801    -  CDS            LEU2: 3-isopropylmalate dehydrogenase, required for leucine biosynthesis; S. cerevisiae LEU2; yeast auxotrophic marker
   7802..8209    -  promoter       LEU2 promoter: S. cerevisiae LEU2
   8349..23      -  CDS            YO192_YEAST (fragment) (across the origin): Experimental evidence at protein level: Swiss-Prot protein existence level 1. From Saccharomyces cerevisiae (strain ATCC 204508 / S288c) (Baker's yeast).
