[The description below was written by a language model from this plasmid's Addgene catalogue record and pLannotate feature annotations shown in this document.]
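Description:
pRS405 VAC8-C4A,C5A,C7A-GFP is a yeast expression construct built on pRS405, an integrating shuttle vector of the pRS series. The feature table shows no yeast replication origin or centromere, which is consistent with integration. The depositor notes that the plasmid is linearized with AflII, presumably to direct recombination into the genome, although the record does not state the target locus. In E. coli the plasmid replicates from a high-copy ColE1/pUC-type origin and is selected with ampicillin through the AmpR (β-lactamase) gene. An f1 origin and remnants of the lacZα/lac promoter cloning region, flanked by T7 and T3 promoters, are carried over from the backbone. In yeast, selection relies on the LEU2 auxotrophic marker with its own promoter. Short fragments of neighbouring yeast genes (NFS1 and others) appear to be genomic sequence brought in with the marker and the insert.

The payload is the S. cerevisiae VAC8 gene driven by its native promoter. A small fragment of the adjacent gene lies upstream of the coding sequence, which fits a genomic promoter region. The VAC8 open reading frame is fused at its C terminus to an Aequorea-derived GFP and is followed by an ADH1 terminator fragment. Cysteines 4, 5 and 7 are replaced by alanine, giving what the record describes as a palmitoylation mutant. Vac8 functions in vacuole inheritance and cytoplasm-to-vacuole protein targeting, and palmitoylation of these N-terminal cysteines normally contributes to its anchoring on the vacuolar membrane. The construct therefore allows fluorescence imaging of a lipidation-deficient Vac8 expressed from its native promoter. It comes from work on how Vac8 positions the phagophore assembly site at the vacuole during nitrogen starvation-induced autophagy. The sequenced record (8,403 nt) is slightly longer than the catalogued vector size.
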