Addgene plasmid #166838: pRS405 VAC8-C4A,C5A,C7A-GFP
Purpose: Expresses a palmitoylation mutant Vac8-GFP in yeasts, mutations are Cys4Ala, Cys5Ala, Cys7Ala
Depositing lab: Daniel Klionsky. Depositing organization: University of Michigan. Publication: Vac8 determines phagophore assembly site vacuolar localization during nitrogen starvation-induced autophagy. Gatica D, Wen X, Cheong H, Klionsky DJ. Autophagy. 2020 Jun 8. doi: 10.1080/15548627.2020.1776474. PubMed 32508216.
Backbone
  Vector backbone: pRS405
  Total vector size (bp): 8357
  Vector type: Yeast Expression
  Selectable markers: LEU2
Growth in bacteria
  Bacterial resistance: Ampicillin, 100 μg/mL
  Growth temperature: 37°C
  Growth strain: DH5alpha
  Copy number: Unknown
Gene/Insert
  Gene/Insert name: VAC8
  Species: S. cerevisiae (budding yeast)
  Insert size (bp): 2448
  Mutation: C4A, C5A, C7A
  Entrez Gene: VAC8 (a.k.a. YEL013W, YEB3)
  Promoter: VAC8 promoter
  Tag / fusion protein: GFP (C terminal on insert)
  Cloning method: Ligation Independent Cloning
  Sequencing primers: 5′ M13F; 3′ M13R
Terms and licenses: Academic/Nonprofit Terms; Industry Terms: Not Available to Industry
Depositor comments: Linearize with AflII
How to cite: pRS405 VAC8-C4A,C5A,C7A-GFP was a gift from Daniel Klionsky (Addgene plasmid # 166838 ; http://n2t.net/addgene:166838 ; RRID:Addgene_166838)
